>Addgene plasmid #80247 | non-targeting control gRNA (BRDN0001148474) | depositor full sequence | sequence record 150972 | Full Sequence
CCCGGGTGCAAAGATGGATAAAGTTTTAAACAGAGAGGAATCTTTGCAGCTAATGGACCTTCTAGGTCTT
GAAAGGAGTGGGAATTGGCTCCGGTGCCCGTCAGTGGGCAGAGCGCACATCGCCCACAGTCCCCGAGAAG
TTGGGGGGAGGGGTCGGCAATTGATCCGGTGCCTAGAGAAGGTGGCGCGGGGTAAACTGGGAAAGTGATG
TCGTGTACTGGCTCCGCCTTTTTCCCGAGGGTGGGGGAGAACCGTATATAAGTGCAGTAGTCGCCGTGAA
CGTTCTTTTTCGCAACGGGTTTGCCGCCAGAACACAGGTAAGTGCCGTGTGTGGTTCCCGCGGGCCTGGC
CTCTTTACGGGTTATGGCCCTTGCGTGCCTTGAATTACTTCCACCTGGCTGCAGTACGTGATTCTTGATC
CCGAGCTTCGGGTTGGAAGTGGGTGGGAGAGTTCGAGGCCTTGCGCTTAAGGAGCCCCTTCGCCTCGTGC
TTGAGTTGAGGCCTGGCCTGGGCGCTGGGGCCGCCGCGTGCGAATCTGGTGGCACCTTCGCGCCTGTCTC
GCTGCTTTCGATAAGTCTCTAGCCATTTAAAATTTTTGATGACCTGCTGCGACGCTTTTTTTCTGGCAAG
ATAGTCTTGTAAATGCGGGCCAAGATCTGCACACTGGTATTTCGGTTTTTGGGGCCGCGGGCGGCGACGG
GGCCCGTGCGTCCCAGCGCACATGTTCGGCGAGGCGGGGCCTGCGAGCGCGGCCACCGAGAATCGGACGG
GGGTAGTCTCAAGCTGGCCGGCCTGCTCTGGTGCCTGGCCTCGCGCCGCCGTGTATCGCCCCGCCCTGGG
CGGCAAGGCTGGCCCGGTCGGCACCAGTTGCGTGAGCGGAAAGATGGCCGCTTCCCGGCCCTGCTGCAGG
GAGCTCAAAATGGAGGACGCGGCGCTCGGGAGAGCGGGCGGGTGAGTCACCCACACAAAGGAAAAGGGCC
TTTCCGTCCTCAGCCGTCGCTTCATGTGACTCCACGGAGTACCGGGCGCCGTCCAGGCACCTCGATTAGT
TCTCGAGCTTTTGGAGTACGTCGTCTTTAGGTTGGGGGGAGGGGTTTTATGCGATGGAGTTTCCCCACAC
TGAGTGGGTGGAGACTGAAGTTAGGCCAGCTTGGCACTTGATGTAATTCTCCTTGGAATTTGCCCTTTTT
GAGTTTGGATCTTGGTTCATTCTCAAGCCTCAGACAGTGGTTCAAAGTTTTTTTCTTCCATTTCAGGTGT
CGTGACGTACGGCCACCATGACCGAGTACAAGCCCACGGTGCGCCTCGCCACCCGCGACGACGTCCCCAG
GGCCGTACGCACCCTCGCCGCCGCGTTCGCCGACTACCCCGCCACGCGCCACACCGTCGATCCGGACCGC
CACATCGAGCGGGTCACCGAGCTGCAAGAACTCTTCCTCACGCGCGTCGGGCTCGACATCGGCAAGGTGT
GGGTCGCGGACGACGGCGCCGCCGTGGCGGTCTGGACCACGCCGGAGAGCGTCGAAGCGGGGGCGGTGTT
CGCCGAGATCGGCCCGCGCATGGCCGAGTTGAGCGGTTCCCGGCTGGCCGCGCAGCAACAGATGGAAGGC
CTCCTGGCGCCGCACCGGCCCAAGGAGCCCGCGTGGTTCCTGGCCACCGTCGGAGTCTCGCCCGACCACC
AGGGCAAGGGTCTGGGCAGCGCCGTCGTGCTCCCCGGAGTGGAGGCGGCCGAGCGCGCCGGGGTGCCCGC
CTTCCTGGAGACCTCCGCGCCCCGCAACCTCCCCTTCTACGAGCGGCTCGGCTTCACCGTCACCGCCGAC
GTCGAGGTGCCCGAAGGACCGCGCACCTGGTGCATGACCCGCAAGCCCGGTGCCTGAACGCGTTAAGTCG
ACAATCAACCTCTGGATTACAAAATTTGTGAAAGATTGACTGGTATTCTTAACTATGTTGCTCCTTTTAC
GCTATGTGGATACGCTGCTTTAATGCCTTTGTATCATGCTATTGCTTCCCGTATGGCTTTCATTTTCTCC
TCCTTGTATAAATCCTGGTTGCTGTCTCTTTATGAGGAGTTGTGGCCCGTTGTCAGGCAACGTGGCGTGG
TGTGCACTGTGTTTGCTGACGCAACCCCCACTGGTTGGGGCATTGCCACCACCTGTCAGCTCCTTTCCGG
GACTTTCGCTTTCCCCCTCCCTATTGCCACGGCGGAACTCATCGCCGCCTGCCTTGCCCGCTGCTGGACA
GGGGCTCGGCTGTTGGGCACTGACAATTCCGTGGTGTTGTCGGGGAAATCATCGTCCTTTCCTTGGCTGC
TCGCCTGTGTTGCCACCTGGATTCTGCGCGGGACGTCCTTCTGCTACGTCCCTTCGGCCCTCAATCCAGC
GGACCTTCCTTCCCGCGGCCTGCTGCCGGCTCTGCGGCCTCTTCCGCGTCTTCGCCTTCGCCCTCAGACG
AGTCGGATCTCCCTTTGGGCCGCCTCCCCGCGTCGACTTTAAGACCAATGACTTACAAGGCAGCTGTAGA
TCTTAGCCACTTTTTAAAAGAAAAGGGGGGACTGGAAGGGCTAATTCACTCCCAACGAAGACAAGATCTG
CTTTTTGCTTGTACTGGGTCTCTCTGGTTAGACCAGATCTGAGCCTGGGAGCTCTCTGGCTAACTAGGGA
ACCCACTGCTTAAGCCTCAATAAAGCTTGCCTTGAGTGCTTCAAGTAGTGTGTGCCCGTCTGTTGTGTGA
CTCTGGTAACTAGAGATCCCTCAGACCCTTTTAGTCAGTGTGGAAAATCTCTAGCAGTACGTATAGTAGT
TCATGTCATCTTATTATTCAGTATTTATAACTTGCAAAGAAATGAATATCAGAGAGTGAGAGGAACTTGT
TTATTGCAGCTTATAATGGTTACAAATAAAGCAATAGCATCACAAATTTCACAAATAAAGCATTTTTTTC
ACTGCATTCTAGTTGTGGTTTGTCCAAACTCATCAATGTATCTTATCATGTCTGGCTCTAGCTATCCCGC
CCCTAACTCCGCCCATCCCGCCCCTAACTCCGCCCAGTTCCGCCCATTCTCCGCCCCATGGCTGACTAAT
TTTTTTTATTTATGCAGAGGCCGAGGCCGCCTCGGCCTCTGAGCTATTCCAGAAGTAGTGAGGAGGCTTT
TTTGGAGGCCTAGGGACGTACCCAATTCGCCCTATAGTGAGTCGTATTACGCGCGCTCACTGGCCGTCGT
TTTACAACGTCGTGACTGGGAAAACCCTGGCGTTACCCAACTTAATCGCCTTGCAGCACATCCCCCTTTC
GCCAGCTGGCGTAATAGCGAAGAGGCCCGCACCGATCGCCCTTCCCAACAGTTGCGCAGCCTGAATGGCG
AATGGG
[124 nt withheld, positions 3367-3490]
C
[91 nt withheld, positions 3492-3582]
A
[49 nt withheld, positions 3584-3632]
CCTTTGACGTTGGAGTCCACGTTCTTT
[37 nt withheld, positions 3660-3696]
ACCCTATCTCGGTCTATTCTTTTGATTTATAAGGGATTTTGCCGATTTCGGCCTATTGGTTAAAAAATGA
GCTGATTTAACAAAAATTTAACGCGAATTTTAACAAAATATTAACGCTTACAATTTAGGTGGCACTTTTC
GGGGAAATGTGCGCGGAACCCCTATTTGTTTATTTTTCTAAATACATTCAAATATGTATCCGCTCATGAG
ACAATAACCCTGATAAATGCTTCAATAATATTGAAAAAGGAAGAGTATGAGTATTCAACATTTCCGTGTC
GCCCTTATTCCCTTTTTTGCGGCATTTTGCCTTCCTGTTTTTGCTCACCCAGAAACGCTGGTGAAAGTAA
AAGATGCTGAAGATCAGTTGGGTGCACGAGTGGGTTACATCGAACTGGATCTCAACAGCGGTAAGATCCT
TGAGAGTTTTCGCCCCGAAGAACGTTTTCCAATGATGAGCACTTTTAAAGTTCTGCTATGTGGCGCGGTA
TTATCCCGTATTGACGCCGGGCAAGAGCAACTCGGTCGCCGCATACACTATTCTCAGAATGACTTGGTTG
AGTACTCACCAGTCACAGAAAAGCATCTTACGGATGGCATGACAGTAAGAGAATTATGCAGTGCTGCCAT
AACCATGAGTGATAACACTGCGGCCAACTTACTTCTGACAACGATCGGAGGACCGAAGGAGCTAACCGCT
TTTTTGCACAACATGGGGGATCATGTAACTCGCCTTGATCGTTGGGAACCGGAGCTGAATGAAGCCATAC
CAAACGACGAGCGTGACACCACGATGCCTGTAGCAATGGCAACAACGTTGCGCAAACTATTAACTGGCGA
ACTACTTACTCTAGCTTCCCGGCAACAATTAATAGACTGGATGGAGGCGGATAAAGTTGCAGGACCACTT
CTGCGCTCGGCCCTTCCGGCTGGCTGGTTTATTGCTGATAAATCTGGAGCCGGTGAGCGTGGGTCTCGCG
GTATCATTGCAGCACTGGGGCCAGATGGTAAGCCCTCCCGTATCGTAGTTATCTACACGACGGGGAGTCA
GGCAACTATGGATGAACGAAATAGACAGATCGCTGAGATAGGTGCCTCACTGATTAAGCATTGGTAACTG
TCAGACCAAGTTTACTCATATATACTTTAGATTGATTTAAAACTTCATTTTTAATTTAAAAGGATCTAGG
TGAAGATCCTTTTTGATAATCTCATGACCAAAATCCCTTAACGTGAGTTTTCGTTCCACTGAGCGTCAGA
CCCCGTAGAAAAGATCAAAGGATCTTCTTGAGATCCTTTTTTTCTGCGCGTAATCTGCTGCTTGCAAACA
AAAAAACCACCGCTACCAGCGGTGGTTTGTTTGCCGGATCAAGAGCTACCAACTCTTTTTCCGAAGGTAA
CTGGCTTCAGCAGAGCGCAGATACCAAATACTGTTCTTCTAGTGTAGCCGTAGTTAGGCCACCACTTCAA
GAACTCTGTAGCACCGCCTACATACCTCGCTCTGCTAATCCTGTTACCAGTGGCTGCTGCCAGTGGCGAT
AAGTCGTGTCTTACCGGGTTGGACTCAAGACGATAGTTACCGGATAAGGCGCAGCGGTCGGGCTGAACGG
GGGGTTCGTGCACACAGCCCAGCTTGGAGCGAACGACCTACACCGAACTGAGATACCTACAGCGTGAGCT
ATGAGAAAGCGCCACGCTTCCCGAAGGGAGAAAGGCGGACAGGTATCCGGTAAGCGGCAGGGTCGGAACA
GGAGAGCGCACGAGGGAGCTTCCAGGGGGAAACGCCTGGTATCTTTATAGTCCTGTCGGGTTTCGCCACC
TCTGACTTGAGCGTCGATTTTTGTGATGCTCGTCAGGGGGGCGGAGCCTATGGAAAAACGCCAGCAACGC
GGCCTTTTTACGGTTCCTGGCCTTTTGCTGGCCTTTTGCTCACATGTTCTTTCCTGCGTTATCCCCTGAT
TCTGTGGATAACCGTATTACCGCCTTTGAGTGAGCTGATACCGCTCGCCGCAGCCGAACGACCGAGCGCA
GCGAGTCAGTGAGCGAGGAAGCGGAAGAGCGCCCAATACGCAAACCGCCTCTCCCCGCGCGTTGGCCGAT
TCATTAATGCAGCTGGCACGACAGGTTTCCCGACTGGAAAGCGGGCAGTGAGCGCAACGCAATTAATGTG
AGTTAGCTCACTCATTAGGCACCCCAGGCTTTACACTTTATGCTTCCGGCTCGTATGTTGTGTGGAATTG
TGAGCGGATAACAATTTCACACAGGAAACAGCTATGACCATGATTACGCCAAGCGCGCAATTAACCCTCA
CTAAAGGGAACAAAAGCTGGAGCTGCAAGCTTAATGTAGTCTTATGCAATACTCTTGTAGTCTTGCAACA
TGGTAACGATGAGTTAGCAACATGCCTTACAAGGAGAGAAAAAGCACCGTGCATGCCGATTGGTGGAAGT
AAGGTGGTACGATCGTGCCTTATTAGGAAGGCAACAGACGGGTCTGACATGGATTGGACGAACCACTGAA
TTGCCGCATTGCAGAGATATTGTATTTAAGTGCCTAGCTCGATACATAAACGGGTCTCTCTGGTTAGACC
AGATCTGAGCCTGGGAGCTCTCTGGCTAACTAGGGAACCCACTGCTTAAGCCTCAATAAAGCTTGCCTTG
AGTGCTTCAAGTAGTGTGTGCCCGTCTGTTGTGTGACTCTGGTAACTAGAGATCCCTCAGACCCTTTTAG
TCAGTGTGGAAAATCTCTAGCAGTGGCGCCCGAACAGGGACTTGAAAGCGAAAGGGAAACCAGAGGAGCT
CTCTCGACGCAGGACTCGGCTTGCTGAAGCGCGCACGGCAAGAGGCGAGGGGCGGCGACTGGTGAGTACG
CCAAAAATTTTGACTAGCGGAGGCTAGAAGGAGAGAGATGGGTGCGAGAGCGTCAGTATTAAGCGGGGGA
GAATTAGATCGCGATGGGAAAAAATTCGGTTAAGGCCAGGGGGAAAGAAAAAATATAAATTAAAACATAT
AGTATGGGCAAGCAGGGAGCTAGAACGATTCGCAGTTAATCCTGGCCTGTTAGAAACATCAGAAGGCTGT
AGACAAATACTGGGACAGCTACAACCATCCCTTCAGACAGGATCAGAAGAACTTAGATCATTATATAATA
CAGTAGCAACCCTCTATTGTGTGCATCAAAGGATAGAGATAAAAGACACCAAGGAAGCTTTAGACAAGAT
AGAGGAAGAGCAAAACAAAAGTAAGACCACCGCACAGCAAGCGGCCGCTGATCTTCAGACCTGGAGGAGG
AGATATGAGGGACAATTGGAGAAGTGAATTATATAAATATAAAGTAGTAAAAATTGAACCATTAGGAGTA
GCACCCACCAAGGCAAAGAGAAGAGTGGTGCAGAGAGAAAAAAGAGCAGTGGGAATAGGAGCTTTGTTCC
TTGGGTTCTTGGGAGCAGCAGGAAGCACTATGGGCGCAGCGTCAATGACGCTGACGGTACAGGCCAGACA
ATTATTGTCTGGTATAGTGCAGCAGCAGAACAATTTGCTGAGGGCTATTGAGGCGCAACAGCATCTGTTG
CAACTCACAGTCTGGGGCATCAAGCAGCTCCAGGCAAGAATCCTGGCTGTGGAAAGATACCTAAAGGATC
AACAGCTCCTGGGGATTTGGGGTTGCTCTGGAAAACTCATTTGCACCACTGCTGTGCCTTGGAATGCTAG
TTGGAGTAATAAATCTCTGGAACAGATTTGGAATCACACGACCTGGATGGAGTGGGACAGAGAAATTAAC
AATTACACAAGCTTAATACACTCCTTAATTGAAGAATCGCAAAACCAGCAAGAAAAGAATGAACAAGAAT
TATTGGAATTAGATAAATGGGCAAGTTTGTGGAATTGGTTTAACATAACAAATTGGCTGTGGTATATAAA
ATTATTCATAATGATAGTAGGAGGCTTGGTAGGTTTAAGAATAGTTTTTGCTGTACTTTCTATAGTGAAT
AGAGTTAGGCAGGGATATTCACCATTATCGTTTCAGACCCACCTCCCAACCCCGAGGGGACCCAGAGAGG
GCCTATTTCCCATGATTCCTTCATATTTGCATATACGATACAAGGCTGTTAGAGAGATAATTAGAATTAA
TTTGACTGTAAACACAAAGATATTAGTACAAAATACGTGACGTAGAAAGTAATAATTTCTTGGGTAGTTT
GCAGTTTTAAAATTATGTTTTAAAATGGACTATCATATGCTTACCGTAACTTGAAAGTATTTCGATTTCT
TGGCTTTATATATCTTGTGGAAAGGACGAAACACCGACCACTAATGAGATTCTTGTGTTTTAGAGCTAGA
AATAGCAAGTTAAAATAAGGCTAGTCCGTTATCAACTTGAAAAAGTGGCACCGAGTCGGTGCTTTTTTAA
GCTTGGCGTAACTAGATCTTGAGACAAATGGCAGTATTCATCCACAATTTTAAAAGAAAAGGGGGGATTG
GGGGGTACAGTGCAGGGGAAAGAATAGTAGACATAATAGCAACAGACATACAAACTAAAGAATTACAAAA
ACAAATTACAAAAATTCAAAATTTTCGGGTTTATTACAGGGACAGCAGAGATCCACTTTGGCGCCGGCTC
GAGGGGG
Features (pLannotate 1.2.2; 29 found; start..end, strand, type, name):
     14..80      +  CDS            small t antigen (fragment): SV40 (simian virus 40) small t antigen
    106..317     +  promoter       EF-1α core promoter: core promoter for human elongation factor EF-1α
    318..1256    +  intron         EF-1α intron A: intron upstream of the start codon of human EF-1α
   1278..1877    +  CDS            PuroR (fragment): puromycin N-acetyltransferase; pac from Streptomyces; confers resistance to puromycin
   1893..2481    +  misc_feature   WPRE: woodchuck hepatitis virus posttranscriptional regulatory element
   2532..2551    +  misc_feature   cPPT/CTS (fragment): central polypurine tract and central termination sequence of HIV-1
   2553..2786    +  LTR            3' LTR (ΔU3): self-inactivating 3' long terminal repeat (LTR) from HIV-1
   2864..2985    +  polyA_signal   SV40 poly(A) signal: SV40 polyadenylation signal
   3025..3160    +  rep_origin     SV40 ori: SV40 origin of replication
   3181..3199    -  promoter       T7 promoter: promoter for bacteriophage T7 RNA polymerase
   3207..3362    +  CDS            lacZα (fragment): LacZα fragment of β-galactosidase; lacZ fragment
   3367..3795    +  rep_origin     f1 ori (sequence partly withheld): f1 bacteriophage origin of replication; arrow indicates direction of (+) strand synthesis
   3848..3952    +  promoter       AmpR promoter: bla
   3953..4813    +  CDS            AmpR: β-lactamase; bla; confers resistance to ampicillin, carbenicillin, and related antibiotics
   4984..5572    +  rep_origin     ori: high-copy-number ColE1/pMB1/pBR322/pUC origin of replication
   5755..5847    +  CDS            lacI (fragment): lac repressor; lacI; The lac repressor binds to the lac operator to inhibit transcription in E. coli. This inhibition can be relieved by adding lactose or isopropyl-β-D-thiogalactopyranoside (IPTG).
   5860..5881    +  protein_bind   CAP binding site: CAP binding activates transcription in the presence of cAMP. E. coli catabolite activator protein
   5896..5926    +  promoter       lac promoter: promoter for the E. coli lac operon
   5934..5950    +  protein_bind   lac operator: The lac repressor binds to the lac operator to inhibit transcription in E. coli. This inhibition can be relieved by adding lactose or isopropyl-β-D-thiogalactopyranoside (IPTG). lac repressor encoded by lacI
   5995..6013    +  promoter       T3 promoter: promoter for bacteriophage T3 RNA polymerase
   6041..6267    +  promoter       RSV promoter: Rous sarcoma virus enhancer/promoter
   6268..6448    +  LTR            5' LTR (truncated): truncated 5' long terminal repeat (LTR) from HIV-1
   6495..6620    +  misc_feature   HIV-1 Ψ: packaging signal of human immunodeficiency virus type 1
   6604..6967    +  CDS            HIV-1 gag (fragment): gag protein from human immunodeficiency virus 1; gag
   7113..7346    +  misc_feature   RRE: The Rev response element (RRE) of HIV-1 allows for Rev-dependent mRNA export from the nucleus to the cytoplasm.
   7723..7749    +  CDS            Rev (fragment): human immunodeficiency virus 1 (HIV-1) Rev protein; rev; enhances nuclear export of unspliced and incompletely spliced viral mRNAs
   7753..7993    +  promoter       U6 promoter: RNA polymerase III promoter for human U6 snRNA
   8023..8098    +  misc_RNA       gRNA scaffold: guide RNA scaffold for the Streptococcus pyogenes CRISPR/Cas9 system
   8154..8271    +  misc_feature   cPPT/CTS: central polypurine tract and central termination sequence of HIV-1
