[The description below was written by a language model from this plasmid's Addgene catalogue record and pLannotate feature annotations shown in this document.]
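Description:
The non-targeting control gRNA plasmid (BRDN0001148474) is a third-generation lentiviral guide RNA vector built on the lentiGuide-Puro backbone, about 8.3 kb in the deposited full sequence. In bacteria it is maintained at high copy through a ColE1/pUC-type origin and selected with ampicillin via the β-lactamase gene. An f1 origin, remnants of the lac region and T7/T3 promoters are carried over from the cloning backbone. In mammalian cells, transduced populations are selected with puromycin.

The lentiviral cassette is arranged for Tat-independent, self-inactivating delivery. An RSV promoter fused to a truncated HIV-1 5' LTR drives genomic RNA production in packaging cells, followed by the Ψ packaging signal with a partial gag region, the Rev response element for nuclear export of the unspliced genome, and a cPPT/CTS element that aids nuclear import. The downstream ΔU3 3' LTR inactivates LTR promoter activity after integration. Within this frame, a human U6 RNA polymerase III promoter expresses a 20-nucleotide spacer joined to the Streptococcus pyogenes Cas9 guide scaffold. A separate EF-1α core promoter with its intron A drives the puromycin N-acetyltransferase gene, with a WPRE enhancing transcript expression. No Cas9 coding sequence is annotated, so the nuclease must be supplied separately, for example from a Cas9-expressing cell line.

The spacer is catalogued as a non-targeting control for human cells. The construct therefore serves as a negative control alongside gene-targeting guides in the same backbone, accounting for effects of transduction, selection and guide expression in CRISPR-Cas9 knockout experiments.
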