Addgene plasmid #80247: non-targeting control gRNA (BRDN0001148474)
Purpose: 3rd generation lentiviral gRNA plasmid, non-targeting control gRNA
Depositing lab: John Doench & David Root. Depositing organization: Broad Institute. Publication: Optimized sgRNA design to maximize activity and minimize off-target effects of CRISPR-Cas9. Doench JG, Fusi N, Sullender M, Hegde M, Vaimberg EW, Donovan KF, Smith I, Tothova Z, Wilen C, Orchard R, Virgin HW, Listgarten J, Root DE. Nat Biotechnol. 2016 Jan 18. doi: 10.1038/nbt.3437. PubMed 26780180.
Backbone
  Vector backbone: lentiGuide-Puro
  Backbone manufacturer: Zhang Lab (Addgene plasmid # 52963)
  Vector type: Mammalian Expression, Lentiviral, CRISPR
  Selectable markers: Puromycin
Growth in bacteria
  Bacterial resistance: Ampicillin, 100 μg/mL
  Growth temperature: 37°C
  Growth strain: DH5alpha
  Copy number: High Copy
Gene/Insert
  Gene/Insert name: Non-targeting control gRNA
  gRNA/shRNA sequence: ACCACTAATGAGATTCTTGT
  Species: H. sapiens (human)
  Promoter: hU6
  Cloning method: Unknown
  Sequencing primers: 5′ U6-F; 3′ pS2-R
Terms and licenses: Academic/Nonprofit Terms; Industry Terms: Not Available to Industry
How to cite: non-targeting control gRNA (BRDN0001148474) was a gift from John Doench & David Root (Addgene plasmid # 80247 ; http://n2t.net/addgene:80247 ; RRID:Addgene_80247)
