>Addgene plasmid #80247 | non-targeting control gRNA (BRDN0001148474) | depositor partial sequence | sequence record 150973 | Target Sequence
ACCACTAATGAGATTCTTGT
