>Addgene plasmid #80247 | non-targeting control gRNA (BRDN0001148474) | addgene partial sequence | sequence record 189151 | hU6-F
AGAAAGTAATAATTTCTTGGGTAGTTTGCAGTTTTAAAATTATGTTTTAAAATGGACTATCATATGCTTA
CCGTAACTTGAAAGTATTTCGATTTCTTGGCTTTATATATCTTGTGGAAAGGACGAAACACCGACCACTA
ATGAGATTCTTGTGTTTTAGAGCTAGAAATAGCAAGTTAAAATAAGGCTAGTCCGTTATCAACTTGAAAA
AGTGGCACCGAGTCGGTGCTTTTTTAAGCTTGGCGTAACTAGATCTTGAGACAAATGGCAGTATTCATCC
ACAATTTTAAAAGAAAAGGGGGGATTGGGGGGTACAGTGCAGGGGAAAGAATAGTAGACATAATAGCAAC
AGACATACAAACTAAAGAATTACAAAAACAAATTACAAAAATTCAAAATTTTCGGGTTTATTACAGGGAC
AGCAGAGATCCACTTTGGCGCCGGCTCGAGGGGGCCCGGGTGCAAAGATGGATAAAGTTTTAAACAGAGA
GGAATCTTTGCAGCTAATGGACCTTCTAGGTCTTGAAAGGAGTGGGAATTGGCTCCGGTGCCCGTCAGTG
GGCAGAGCGC
